Addgene plasmid #226610: FUS LC-RGG1 StoG
Purpose: All serines in the LC domain to glycine
Depositing lab: Nicolas Fawzi. Depositing organization: Brown University. Publication: Expanding the molecular grammar of polar residues and arginine in FUS phase separation. Wake N, Weng SL, Zheng T, Wang SH, Kirilenko V, Mittal J, Fawzi NL. Nat Chem Biol. 2025 Jul;21(7):1076-1088. doi: 10.1038/s41589-024-01828-6. Epub 2025 Feb 7. PubMed 39920231.
Backbone
  Vector backbone: RPIB
  Backbone size w/o insert (bp): 5223
  Total vector size (bp): 6143
  Vector type: Bacterial Expression
Growth in bacteria
  Bacterial resistance: Kanamycin, 50 μg/mL
  Growth temperature: 37°C
  Growth strain: DH5alpha
  Copy number: High Copy
Gene/Insert
  Gene/Insert name: FUS LC-RGG1 StoG
  Species: H. sapiens (human)
  Insert size (bp): 920
  Mutation: All serines to glycine in the LC domain
  Entrez Gene: FUS (a.k.a. ALS6, ETM4, FUS1, HNRNPP2, POMP75, TLS, altFUS)
  Promoter: T7
  Tag / fusion protein: 6His (N terminal on backbone)
  Cloning method: Gene Synthesis
  Sequencing primers: 5′ NcoI; 3′ XhoI
Terms and licenses: Academic/Nonprofit Terms; Industry Terms: Not Available to Industry
Depositor comments: Please visit https://doi.org/10.1101/2024.02.15.580391 for bioRxiv preprint.
How to cite: FUS LC-RGG1 StoG was a gift from Nicolas Fawzi (Addgene plasmid # 226610 ; http://n2t.net/addgene:226610 ; RRID:Addgene_226610)
