[The description below was written by a language model from this plasmid's Addgene catalogue record and pLannotate feature annotations shown in this document.]
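Description:
FUS LC-RGG1 StoG is a bacterial expression plasmid built on the RPIB backbone, with a total size of about 6.1 kb, for producing a mutant fragment of the human RNA-binding protein FUS in E. coli. It is selected with kanamycin through an aph(3')-Ia (KanR) gene and replicates from a ColE1/pMB1-type origin. The catalogue lists it as high copy, although the feature table also shows the rop gene and the pBR322 bom region, which are typical of pET-style backbones. An f1 origin is present as well, together with remnants of a tetracycline resistance gene that appear to be non-functional fragments.

The insert, roughly 920 bp and made by gene synthesis, encodes the FUS low-complexity (LC) domain joined to the first RGG region, with every serine in the LC domain changed to glycine. It sits in a standard T7 expression cassette: a T7 promoter followed by a lac operator, the T7 gene 10 ribosome binding site, an N-terminal 6xHis tag from the backbone, the FUS coding region and a T7 terminator. The plasmid-borne lacI gene supplies the repressor, so expression is held off until IPTG induction in a host that provides T7 RNA polymerase. The annotation also detects a second His-tag sequence and a short SET1-like fragment downstream of the insert. The record does not say whether these are translated, and they may simply be backbone sequence lying beyond the insert's stop codon.

According to the associated publication title, the construct belongs to a study of how polar residues and arginine contribute to FUS phase separation. In that context the plasmid would supply His-tagged recombinant protein for testing the role of the LC domain serines.
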