Features (pLannotate 1.2.2; 20 found; start..end, strand, type, name):
    268..325     +  promoter       AmpR promoter (fragment): bla
    334..1149    -  CDS            KanR: aminoglycoside phosphotransferase; aph(3')-Ia; confers resistance to kanamycin in bacteria or G418 (Geneticin®) in eukaryotes
   1271..1859    +  rep_origin     ori: high-copy-number ColE1/pMB1/pBR322/pUC origin of replication
   2045..2184    -  misc_feature   bom: basis of mobility region from pBR322
   2286..2477    -  CDS            rop: Rop protein, which maintains plasmids at low copy number; rop
   2494..2874    +  CDS            YPB1_ECOLX: Protein predicted: Swiss-Prot protein existence level 4. From Escherichia coli.
   2946..3237    -  CDS            TcR (fragment): tetracycline efflux protein; tet; confers resistance to tetracycline
   3252..3273    -  protein_bind   CAP binding site: CAP binding activates transcription in the presence of cAMP. E. coli catabolite activator protein
   3286..4368    -  CDS            lacI: lac repressor; lacI; The lac repressor binds to the lac operator to inhibit transcription in E. coli. This inhibition can be relieved by adding lactose or isopropyl-β-D-thiogalactopyranoside (IPTG).
   4369..4446    -  promoter       lacI promoter: lacI
   4454..4733    -  CDS            TcR (fragment): tetracycline efflux protein; tet; confers resistance to tetracycline
   4755..4773    +  promoter       T7 promoter: promoter for bacteriophage T7 RNA polymerase
   4774..4798    +  protein_bind   lac operator: The lac repressor binds to the lac operator to inhibit transcription in E. coli. This inhibition can be relieved by adding lactose or isopropyl-β-D-thiogalactopyranoside (IPTG). lac repressor encoded by lacI
   4813..4835    +  RBS            RBS: efficient ribosome binding site from bacteriophage T7 gene 10 (Olins and Rangwala, 1989)
   4860..4877    +  CDS            7xHis (fragment): 6xHis affinity tag
   4899..5750    +  CDS            FUS (fragment): FUS_HUMAN - Also known as TLS. Experimental evidence at protein level: Swiss-Prot protein existence level 1. DNA/RNA-binding protein that plays a role in various cellular processes such as transcription regulation, RNA splicing, RNA transport, DNA repair and damage response (PubMed:27731383). Binds to nascent pre-mRNAs and acts as a molecular mediator between RNA polymerase II and U1 small nuclear ribonucleoprotein thereby coupling transcription and splicing (PubMed:26124092). Binds also its own pre- mRNA and autoregulates its expression; this autoregulation mechanism is mediated by non-sense-
   5760..5777    +  CDS            9xHis (fragment): 9xHis affinity tag
   5787..5836    +  CDS            SET1 (fragment): solubility-enhancement tag derived from T7 phage gene 10B
   5844..5891    +  terminator     T7 terminator: transcription terminator for bacteriophage T7 RNA polymerase
   5928..215     +  rep_origin     f1 ori (across the origin) (sequence partly withheld): f1 bacteriophage origin of replication; arrow indicates direction of (+) strand synthesis
>Addgene plasmid #226610 | FUS LC-RGG1 StoG | addgene full sequence | sequence record 450254 | Addgene NGS Result
[2 nt withheld, positions 1-2]
A
[49 nt withheld, positions 4-52]
CCTTTGACGTTGGAGTCCACGTTCTTT
[37 nt withheld, positions 80-116]
ACCCTATCTCGGTCTATTCTTTTGATTTATAAGGGATTTTGCCGATTTCGGCCTATTGGTTAAAAAATGA
GCTGATTTAACAAAAATTTAACGCGAATTTTAACAAAATATTAACGCTTACAATTTAGGTGGCACTTTTC
GGGGAAATGTGCGCGGAACCCCTATTTGTTTATTTTTCTAAATACATTCAAATATGTATCCGCTCATGAA
TTAATTCTTAGAAAAACTCATCGAGCATCAAATGAAACTGCAATTTATTCATATCAGGATTATCAATACC
ATATTTTTGAAAAAGCCGTTTCTGTAATGAAGGAGAAAACTCACCGAGGCAGTTCCATAGGATGGCAAGA
TCCTGGTATCGGTCTGCGATTCCGACTCGTCCAACATCAATACAACCTATTAATTTCCCCTCGTCAAAAA
TAAGGTTATCAAGTGAGAAATCACCATGAGTGACGACTGAATCCGGTGAGAATGGCAAAAGTTTATGCAT
TTCTTTCCAGACTTGTTCAACAGGCCAGCCATTACGCTCGTCATCAAAATCACTCGCATCAACCAAACCG
TTATTCATTCGTGATTGCGCCTGAGCGAGACGAAATACGCGATCGCTGTTAAAAGGACAATTACAAACAG
GAATCGAATGCAACCGGCGCAGGAACACTGCCAGCGCATCAACAATATTTTCACCTGAATCAGGATATTC
TTCTAATACCTGGAATGCTGTTTTCCCGGGGATCGCAGTGGTGAGTAACCATGCATCATCAGGAGTACGG
ATAAAATGCTTGATGGTCGGAAGAGGCATAAATTCCGTCAGCCAGTTTAGTCTGACCATCTCATCTGTAA
CATCATTGGCAACGCTACCTTTGCCATGTTTCAGAAACAACTCTGGCGCATCGGGCTTCCCATACAATCG
ATAGATTGTCGCACCTGATTGCCCGACATTATCGCGAGCCCATTTATACCCATATAAATCAGCATCCATG
TTGGAATTTAATCGCGGCCTAGAGCAAGACGTTTCCCGTTGAATATGGCTCATAACACCCCTTGTATTAC
TGTTTATGTAAGCAGACAGTTTTATTGTTCATGACCAAAATCCCTTAACGTGAGTTTTCGTTCCACTGAG
CGTCAGACCCCGTAGAAAAGATCAAAGGATCTTCTTGAGATCCTTTTTTTCTGCGCGTAATCTGCTGCTT
GCAAACAAAAAAACCACCGCTACCAGCGGTGGTTTGTTTGCCGGATCAAGAGCTACCAACTCTTTTTCCG
AAGGTAACTGGCTTCAGCAGAGCGCAGATACCAAATACTGTCCTTCTAGTGTAGCCGTAGTTAGGCCACC
ACTTCAAGAACTCTGTAGCACCGCCTACATACCTCGCTCTGCTAATCCTGTTACCAGTGGCTGCTGCCAG
TGGCGATAAGTCGTGTCTTACCGGGTTGGACTCAAGACGATAGTTACCGGATAAGGCGCAGCGGTCGGGC
TGAACGGGGGGTTCGTGCACACAGCCCAGCTTGGAGCGAACGACCTACACCGAACTGAGATACCTACAGC
GTGAGCTATGAGAAAGCGCCACGCTTCCCGAAGGGAGAAAGGCGGACAGGTATCCGGTAAGCGGCAGGGT
CGGAACAGGAGAGCGCACGAGGGAGCTTCCAGGGGGAAACGCCTGGTATCTTTATAGTCCTGTCGGGTTT
CGCCACCTCTGACTTGAGCGTCGATTTTTGTGATGCTCGTCAGGGGGGCGGAGCCTATGGAAAAACGCCA
GCAACGCGGCCTTTTTACGGTTCCTGGCCTTTTGCTGGCCTTTTGCTCACATGTTCTTTCCTGCGTTATC
CCCTGATTCTGTGGATAACCGTATTACCGCCTTTGAGTGAGCTGATACCGCTCGCCGCAGCCGAACGACC
GAGCGCAGCGAGTCAGTGAGCGAGGAAGCGGAAGAGCGCCTGATGCGGTATTTTCTCCTTACGCATCTGT
GCGGTATTTCACACCGCAATGGTGCACTCTCAGTACAATCTGCTCTGATGCCGCATAGTTAAGCCAGTAT
ACACTCCGCTATCGCTACGTGACTGGGTCATGGCTGCGCCCCGACACCCGCCAACACCCGCTGACGCGCC
CTGACGGGCTTGTCTGCTCCCGGCATCCGCTTACAGACAAGCTGTGACCGTCTCCGGGAGCTGCATGTGT
CAGAGGTTTTCACCGTCATCACCGAAACGCGCGAGGCAGCTGCGGTAAAGCTCATCAGCGTGGTCGTGAA
GCGATTCACAGATGTCTGCCTGTTCATCCGCGTCCAGCTCGTTGAGTTTCTCCAGAAGCGTTAATGTCTG
GCTTCTGATAAAGCGGGCCATGTTAAGGGCGGTTTTTTCCTGTTTGGTCACTGATGCCTCCGTGTAAGGG
GGATTTCTGTTCATGGGGGTAATGATACCGATGAAACGAGAGAGGATGCTCACGATACGGGTTACTGATG
ATGAACATGCCCGGTTACTGGAACGTTGTGAGGGTAAACAACTGGCGGTATGGATGCGGCGGGACCAGAG
AAAAATCACTCAGGGTCAATGCCAGCGCTTCGTTAATACAGATGTAGGTGTTCCACAGGGTAGCCAGCAG
CATCCTGCGATGCAGATCCGGAACATAATGGTGCAGGGCGCTGACTTCCGCGTTTCCAGACTTTACGAAA
CACGGAAACCGAAGACCATTCATGTTGTTGCTCAGGTCGCAGACGTTTTGCAGCAGCAGTCGCTTCACGT
TCGCTCGCGTATCGGTGATTCATTCTGCTAACCAGTAAGGCAACCCCGCCAGCCTAGCCGGGTCCTCAAC
GACAGGAGCACGATCATGCGCACCCGTGGGGCCGCCATGCCGGCGATAATGGCCTGCTTCTCGCCGAAAC
GTTTGGTGGCGGGACCAGTGACGAAGGCTTGAGCGAGGGCGTGCAAGATTCCGAATACCGCAAGCGACAG
GCCGATCATCGTCGCGCTCCAGCGAAAGCGGTCCTCGCCGAAAATGACCCAGAGCGCTGCCGGCACCTGT
CCTACGAGTTGCATGATAAAGAAGACAGTCATAAGTGCGGCGACGATAGTCATGCCCCGCGCCCACCGGA
AGGAGCTGACTGGGTTGAAGGCTCTCAAGGGCATCGGTCGAGATCCCGGTGCCTAATGAGTGAGCTAACT
TACATTAATTGCGTTGCGCTCACTGCCCGCTTTCCAGTCGGGAAACCTGTCGTGCCAGCTGCATTAATGA
ATCGGCCAACGCGCGGGGAGAGGCGGTTTGCGTATTGGGCGCCAGGGTGGTTTTTCTTTTCACCAGTGAG
ACGGGCAACAGCTGATTGCCCTTCACCGCCTGGCCCTGAGAGAGTTGCAGCAAGCGGTCCACGCTGGTTT
GCCCCAGCAGGCGAAAATCCTGTTTGATGGTGGTTAACGGCGGGATATAACATGAGCTGTCTTCGGTATC
GTCGTATCCCACTACCGAGATATCCGCACCAACGCGCAGCCCGGACTCGGTAATGGCGCGCATTGCGCCC
AGCGCCATCTGATCGTTGGCAACCAGCATCGCAGTGGGAACGATGCCCTCATTCAGCATTTGCATGGTTT
GTTGAAAACCGGACATGGCACTCCAGTCGCCTTCCCGTTCCGCTATCGGCTGAATTTGATTGCGAGTGAG
ATATTTATGCCAGCCAGCCAGACGCAGACGCGCCGAGACAGAACTTAATGGGCCCGCTAACAGCGCGATT
TGCTGGTGACCCAATGCGACCAGATGCTCCACGCCCAGTCGCGTACCGTCTTCATGGGAGAAAATAATAC
TGTTGATGGGTGTCTGGTCAGAGACATCAAGAAATAACGCCGGAACATTAGTGCAGGCAGCTTCCACAGC
AATGGCATCCTGGTCATCCAGCGGATAGTTAATGATCAGCCCACTGACGCGTTGCGCGAGAAGATTGTGC
ACCGCCGCTTTACAGGCTTCGACGCCGCTTCGTTCTACCATCGACACCACCACGCTGGCACCCAGTTGAT
CGGCGCGAGATTTAATCGCCGCGACAATTTGCGACGGCGCGTGCAGGGCCAGACTGGAGGTGGCAACGCC
AATCAGCAACGACTGTTTGCCCGCCAGTTGTTGTGCCACGCGGTTGGGAATGTAATTCAGCTCCGCCATC
GCCGCTTCCACTTTTTCCCGCGTTTTCGCAGAAACGTGGCTGGCCTGGTTCACCACGCGGGAAACGGTCT
GATAAGAGACACCGGCATACTCTGCGACATCGTATAACGTTACTGGTTTCACATTCACCACCCTGAATTG
ACTCTCTTCCGGGCGCTATCATGCCATACCGCGAAAGGTTTTGCGCCATTCGATGGTGTCCGGGATCTCG
ACGCTCTCCCTTATGCGACTCCTGCATTAGGAAGCAGCCCAGTAGTAGGTTGAGGCCGTTGAGCACCGCC
GCCGCAAGGAATGGTGCATGCAAGGAGATGGCGCCCAACAGTCCCCCGGCCACGGGGCCTGCCACCATAC
CCACGCCGAAACAAGCGCTCATGAGCCCGAAGTGGCGAGCCCGATCTTCCCCATCGGTGATGTCGGCGAT
ATAGGCGCCAGCAACCGCACCTGTGGCGCCGGTGATGCCGGCCACGATGCGTCCGGCGTAGAGGATCGAG
ATCTCGATCCCGCGAAATTAATACGACTCACTATAGGGGAATTGTGAGCGGATAACAATTCCCCTCTAGA
AATAATTTTGTTTAACTTTAAGAAGGAGATATACCATGGGCTCTGATAAAATTCATCACCATCACCATCA
CGAAAATCTTTATTTTCAAGGTATGGCGGGTAACGACTACACCCAGCAAGCGACCCAAGGTTATGGTGCG
TATCCGACCCAGCCGGGTCAAGGTTATGGTCAGCAAGGTGGCCAGCCGTATGGTCAGCAAGGCTACGGTG
GCTATGGTCAGGGCACCGATACCGGTGGCTACGGTCAGGGTGGCTACGGTGGCTATGGCCAGGGCCAAAA
CACCGGTTATGGCACCCAAGGTACCCCGCAAGGTTATGGTGGCACCGGTGGCTATGGTGGCGGTCAGGGC
GGTCAAGGCGGTTACGGTCAGCAAGGCGGTTACCCGGGTTATGGTCAACAACCGGCGCCGGGCGGTACCG
GCGGTGGCTACGGTGGCGGTGGCCAGGGTGGCGGTTATGGTCAGCCGCAAGGCGGTGGCTACGGTCAGCA
ACCGGGCTATGGTGGCCAGCAACAGGGTTACGGCCAACAGCAAGGTTATAACCCGCCGCAGGGTTACGGC
CAGCAAAACCAATATAACGGTAGCAGCGGTGGCGGTGGCGGTGGCGGTGGCGGTGGCAACTACGGTCAGG
ACCAAAGCAGCATGAGCAGCGGTGGCGGTAGCGGCGGTGGCTACGGTAACCAAGACCAAAGCGGTGGCGG
TGGCAGCGGTGGCTATGGTCAGCAAGATCGTGGTGGCCGTGGTCGTGGTGGCAGCGGTGGCGGTGGCGGT
GGCGGTGGCGGTGGCTACAACCGTAGCAGCGGTGGCTATGAACCGCGTGGTCGTGGTGGCGGTCGTGGCG
GTCGTGGCGGTATGGGCGGTAGCGATCGTGGCGGTTTCAACAAGTTTGGCGGTCCGCGTGACCAGGGTAG
CCGTCACGATAGCGAACAAGACAACAGCGATAACTGACTCGAGCACCACCACCACCACCACTGAGATCCG
GCTGCTAACAAAGCCCGAAAGGAAGCTGAGTTGGCTGCTGCCACCGCTGAGCAATAACTAGCATAACCCC
TTGGGGCCTCTAAACGGGTCTTGAGGGGTTTTTTGCTGAAAGGAGGAACTATATCCGGATTGGCGAATGG
G
[124 nt withheld, positions 5928-6051]
C
[89 nt withheld, positions 6053-6141]
