>Addgene plasmid #226610 | FUS LC-RGG1 StoG | depositor partial sequence | sequence record 444503 | Insert
CCATGGGCTCTGATAAAATTCATCACCATCACCATCACGAAAATCTTTATTTTCAAGGTATGGCGGGTAA
CGACTACACCCAGCAAGCGACCCAAGGTTATGGTGCGTATCCGACCCAGCCGGGTCAAGGTTATGGTCAG
CAAGGTGGCCAGCCGTATGGTCAGCAAGGCTACGGTGGCTATGGTCAGGGCACCGATACCGGTGGCTACG
GTCAGGGTGGCTACGGTGGCTATGGCCAGGGCCAAAACACCGGTTATGGCACCCAAGGTACCCCGCAAGG
TTATGGTGGCACCGGTGGCTATGGTGGCGGTCAGGGCGGTCAAGGCGGTTACGGTCAGCAAGGCGGTTAC
CCGGGTTATGGTCAACAACCGGCGCCGGGCGGTACCGGCGGTGGCTACGGTGGCGGTGGCCAGGGTGGCG
GTTATGGTCAGCCGCAAGGCGGTGGCTACGGTCAGCAACCGGGCTATGGTGGCCAGCAACAGGGTTACGG
CCAACAGCAAGGTTATAACCCGCCGCAGGGTTACGGCCAGCAAAACCAATATAACGGTAGCAGCGGTGGC
GGTGGCGGTGGCGGTGGCGGTGGCAACTACGGTCAGGACCAAAGCAGCATGAGCAGCGGTGGCGGTAGCG
GCGGTGGCTACGGTAACCAAGACCAAAGCGGTGGCGGTGGCAGCGGTGGCTATGGTCAGCAAGATCGTGG
TGGCCGTGGTCGTGGTGGCAGCGGTGGCGGTGGCGGTGGCGGTGGCGGTGGCTACAACCGTAGCAGCGGT
GGCTATGAACCGCGTGGTCGTGGTGGCGGTCGTGGCGGTCGTGGCGGTATGGGCGGTAGCGATCGTGGCG
GTTTCAACAAGTTTGGCGGTCCGCGTGACCAGGGTAGCCGTCACGATAGCGAACAAGACAACAGCGATAA
CTGACTCGAG
