>Addgene plasmid #226610 | FUS LC-RGG1 StoG | depositor partial sequence | sequence record 444730 | FUS LC-RGG1 StoG sequence 1683 bps
CCCTCTAGAAATAATTTTGTTTAACTTTAAGAAGGAGATATACCATGGGCTCTGATAAAATTCATCACCA
TCACCATCACGAAAATCTTTATTTTCAAGGTATGGCGGGTAACGACTACACCCAGCAAGCGACCCAAGGT
TATGGTGCGTATCCGACCCAGCCGGGTCAAGGTTATGGTCAGCAAGGTGGCCAGCCGTATGGTCAGCAAG
GCTACGGTGGCTATGGTCAGGGCACCGATACCGGTGGCTACGGTCAGGGTGGCTACGGTGGCTATGGCCA
GGGCCAAAACACCGGTTATGGCACCCAAGGTACCCCGCAAGGTTATGGTGGCACCGGTGGCTATGGTGGC
GGTCAGGGCGGTCAAGGCGGTTACGGTCAGCAAGGCGGTTACCCGGGTTATGGTCAACAACCGGCGCCGG
GCGGTACCGGCGGTGGCTACGGTGGCGGTGGCCAGGGTGGCGGTTATGGTCAGCCGCAAGGCGGTGGCTA
CGGTCAGCAACCGGGCTATGGTGGCCAGCAACAGGGTTACGGCCAACAGCAAGGTTATAACCCGCCGCAG
GGTTACGGCCAGCAAAACCAATATAACGGTAGCAGCGGTGGCGGTGGCGGTGGCGGTGGCGGTGGCAACT
ACGGTCAGGACCAAAGCAGCATGAGCAGCGGTGGCGGTAGCGGCGGTGGCTACGGTAACCAAGACCAAAG
CGGTGGCGGTGGCAGCGGTGGCTATGGTCAGCAAGATCGTGGTGGCCGTGGTCGTGGTGGCAGCGGTGGC
GGTGGCGGTGGCGGTGGCGGTGGCTACAACCGTAGCAGCGGTGGCTATGAACCGCGTGGTCGTGGTGGCG
GTCGTGGCGGTCGTGGCGGTATGGGCGGTAGCGATCGTGGCGGTTTCAACAAGTTTGGCGGTCCGCGTGA
CCAGGGTAGCCGTCACGATAGCGAACAAGACAACAGCGATAACTGACTCGAGCACCACCACCACCACCAC
TGAGATCCGGCTGCTAACAAAGCCCGAAAGGAAGCTGAGTTGGCTGCTGCCACCGCTGAGCAATAACTAG
CATAACCCCTTGGGGCCTCTAAACGGGTCTTGAGGGGTTTTTTGCTGAAAGGAGGAACTATATCCGGATT
GGCGAATGGG
[124 nt withheld, positions 1131-1254]
C
[91 nt withheld, positions 1256-1346]
A
[49 nt withheld, positions 1348-1396]
CCTTTGACGTTGGAGTCCACGTTCTTT
[37 nt withheld, positions 1424-1460]
ACCCTATCTCGGTCTATTCTTTTGATTTATAAGGGATTTTGCCGATTTCGGCCTATTGGTTAAAAAATGA
GCTGATTTAACAAAAATTTAACGCGAATTTTAACAAAATATTAACGCTTACAATTTAGGTGGCACTTTTC
GGGGAAATGTGCGCGGAACCCCTATTTGTTTATTTTTCTAAATACATTCAAATATGTATCCGCTCATGAA
TTAATTCTTAGAA
